>Addgene plasmid #112317 | pZNF785-donor | depositor full sequence | sequence record 211708 | Full Sequence
GACCTGCAGGCATGCAAGCTTGGCGTAATCATGGTCATAGCTGTTTCCTGTGTGAAATTGTTATCCGCTC
ACAATTCCACACAACATACGAGCCGGAAGCATAAAGTGTAAAGCCTGGGGTGCCTAATGAGTGAGCTAAC
TCACATTAATTGCGTTGCGCTCACTGCCCGCTTTCCAGTCGGGAAACCTGTCGTGCCAGCTGCATTAATG
AATCGGCCAACGCGCGGGGAGAGGCGGTTTGCGTATTGGGCGCTCTTCCGCTTCCTCGCTCACTGACTCG
CTGCGCTCGGTCGTTCGGCTGCGGCGAGCGGTATCAGCTCACTCAAAGGCGGTAATACGGTTATCCACAG
AATCAGGGGATAACGCAGGAAAGAACATGTGAGCAAAAGGCCAGCAAAAGGCCAGGAACCGTAAAAAGGC
CGCGTTGCTGGCGTTTTTCCATAGGCTCCGCCCCCCTGACGAGCATCACAAAAATCGACGCTCAAGTCAG
AGGTGGCGAAACCCGACAGGACTATAAAGATACCAGGCGTTTCCCCCTGGAAGCTCCCTCGTGCGCTCTC
CTGTTCCGACCCTGCCGCTTACCGGATACCTGTCCGCCTTTCTCCCTTCGGGAAGCGTGGCGCTTTCTCA
TAGCTCACGCTGTAGGTATCTCAGTTCGGTGTAGGTCGTTCGCTCCAAGCTGGGCTGTGTGCACGAACCC
CCCGTTCAGCCCGACCGCTGCGCCTTATCCGGTAACTATCGTCTTGAGTCCAACCCGGTAAGACACGACT
TATCGCCACTGGCAGCAGCCACTGGTAACAGGATTAGCAGAGCGAGGTATGTAGGCGGTGCTACAGAGTT
CTTGAAGTGGTGGCCTAACTACGGCTACACTAGAAGGACAGTATTTGGTATCTGCGCTCTGCTGAAGCCA
GTTACCTTCGGAAAAAGAGTTGGTAGCTCTTGATCCGGCAAACAAACCACCGCTGGTAGCGGTGGTTTTT
TTGTTTGCAAGCAGCAGATTACGCGCAGAAAAAAAGGATCTCAAGAAGATCCTTTGATCTTTTCTACGGG
GTCTGACGCTCAGTGGAACGAAAACTCACGTTAAGGGATTTTGGTCATGAGATTATCAAAAAGGATCTTC
ACCTAGATCCTTTTAAATTAAAAATGAAGTTTTAAATCAATCTAAAGTATATATGAGTAAACTTGGTCTG
ACAGTTACCAATGCTTAATCAGTGAGGCACCTATCTCAGCGATCTGTCTATTTCGTTCATCCATAGTTGC
CTGACTCCCCGTCGTGTAGATAACTACGATACGGGAGGGCTTACCATCTGGCCCCAGTGCTGCAATGATA
CCGCGAGACCCACGCTCACCGGCTCCAGATTTATCAGCAATAAACCAGCCAGCCGGAAGGGCCGAGCGCA
GAAGTGGTCCTGCAACTTTATCCGCCTCCATCCAGTCTATTAATTGTTGCCGGGAAGCTAGAGTAAGTAG
TTCGCCAGTTAATAGTTTGCGCAACGTTGTTGCCATTGCTACAGGCATCGTGGTGTCACGCTCGTCGTTT
GGTATGGCTTCATTCAGCTCCGGTTCCCAACGATCAAGGCGAGTTACATGATCCCCCATGTTGTGCAAAA
AAGCGGTTAGCTCCTTCGGTCCTCCGATCGTTGTCAGAAGTAAGTTGGCCGCAGTGTTATCACTCATGGT
TATGGCAGCACTGCATAATTCTCTTACTGTCATGCCATCCGTAAGATGCTTTTCTGTGACTGGTGAGTAC
TCAACCAAGTCATTCTGAGAATAGTGTATGCGGCGACCGAGTTGCTCTTGCCCGGCGTCAATACGGGATA
ATACCGCGCCACATAGCAGAACTTTAAAAGTGCTCATCATTGGAAAACGTTCTTCGGGGCGAAAACTCTC
AAGGATCTTACCGCTGTTGAGATCCAGTTCGATGTAACCCACTCGTGCACCCAACTGATCTTCAGCATCT
TTTACTTTCACCAGCGTTTCTGGGTGAGCAAAAACAGGAAGGCAAAATGCCGCAAAAAAGGGAATAAGGG
CGACACGGAAATGTTGAATACTCATACTCTTCCTTTTTCAATATTATTGAAGCATTTATCAGGGTTATTG
TCTCATGAGCGGATACATATTTGAATGTATTTAGAAAAATAAACAAATAGGGGTTCCGCGCACATTTCCC
CGAAAAGTGCCACCTGACGTCTAAGAAACCATTATTATCATGACATTAACCTATAAAAATAGGCGTATCA
CGAGGCCCTTTCGTCTCGCGCGTTTCGGTGATGACGGTGAAAACCTCTGACACATGCAGCTCCCGGAGAC
GGTCACAGCTTGTCTGTAAGCGGATGCCGGGAGCAGACAAGCCCGTCAGGGCGCGTCAGCGGGTGTTGGC
GGGTGTCGGGGCTGGCTTAACTATGCGGCATCAGAGCAGATTGTACTGAGAGTGCACCATATGCGGTGTG
AAATACCGCACAGATGCGTAAGGAGAAAATACCGCATCAGGCGCCATTCGCCATTCAGGCTGCGCAACTG
TTGGGAAGGGCGATCGGTGCGGGCCTCTTCGCTATTACGCCAGCTGGCGAAAGGGGGATGTGCTGCAAGG
CGATTAAGTTGGGTAACGCCAGGGTTTTCCCAGTCACGACGTTGTAAAACGACGGCCAGTGAATTCGAGC
TCGGTACCCAAGTGCTTGGATAACAGGTGTGAGCCATGGCACCCGGCCCGACTCCTCTTTCATTATCTCC
AGTGCTCAGGGCCTTCTTGTGTTAACCTGCAGACCATGGCATTTGCTTTTACTCCAGGCTGGCTTTCAGG
GCTTCATGAGGCCCCTATCATTAAGCCGTGCTCCCTGGGCGCCATATTCTGAACCATTCCTGCTGCCTTC
CAAGGCAGGACATGGTCCCGGAATATGCTGGTTTTGACTTTATCATCTTTCCTGTCTCAGGATCCAGGGA
TGAGTTTCTGATTTTATCATCTTCCCTGTTTCAGGATCCAGGGATGGGAATGAGGAGAAGGAAAGGCTGA
AGAAGTGTCCAAAACAAAAAGAGGTGGCGCATGAAGTGGCTGTCAAGGAGTGGTGGCCCAGCGTCGCCTG
CCCAGAGTTCTGCAACCCTAGGCAGAGCCCCATGAATCCCTGGCTCAAGGACACTCTGACCCGAAGACTG
CCCCACTCTTGCCCAGACTGTGGCCGCAACTTCAGCTACCCTTCCCTCCTGGCCAGCCACCAGCGGGTCC
ACTCCGGGGAGCGGCCCTTCTCCTGCGGCCAGTGTCAGGCGCGTTTCTCCCAGCGCAGGTACCTGCTCCA
GCATCAGTTCATCCACACCGGCGAGAAGCCCTACCCCTGCCCCGACTGCGGGCGCCGCTTCCGCCAGAGG
GGTTCCCTGGCTATCCACAGGCGGGCTCACACCGGGGAGAAGCCTTACGCGTGCTCAGACTGCAAGAGTC
GCTTCACTTACCCCTACCTGCTGGCCATCCACCAGCGCAAGCACACGGGCGAGAAGCCCTACAGCTGCCC
CGATTGCAGCCTCCGTTTCGCCTACACCTCCCTGCTGGCCATCCACAGGCGCATACACACCGGCGAGAAG
CCCTACCCCTGTCCTGACTGCGGCCGCCGCTTCACCTATTCTTCCCTCCTCCTCAGTCACCGGCGCATTC
ACTCCGACAGCCGGCCCTTCCCCTGCGTGGAGTGTGGGAAAGGCTTCAAGCGCAAGACCGCCCTGGAAGC
CCATCGGTGGATCCACCGCTCCTGCAGCGAGAGGCGCGCGTGGCAGCAGGCCGTGGTGGGGCGTTCAGAG
CCCATCCCTGTTTTGGGAGGCAAGGATCCCCCAGTTCACTTCCGGCACTTTCCAGATATATTTCAAGAGT
GTGGGCCCGGGATTCCAACTACTGCAAGCGAGAATCTTTATTTTCAGGGCGCCGCCAAATTCAAAGAAAC
CGCTGCTGCTAAATTCGAACGCCAGCACATGGACAGCGGAGGTGGAGGTTCGAGCGGTCCCTCGGGTTCG
TCGAGCCTGGAAGTTCTGTTCCAGGGGCCCCTGTCGTCGAGCGGTCCCTCGGGTTCGATGGTGAGCAAAG
GCGAGGAGCTGTTCACCGGGGTGGTGCCCATCCTGGTCGAGCTGGACGGCGACGTAAACGGCCACAAGTT
CAGCGTGTCCGGCGAGGGCGAGGGCGATGCCACCTACGGCAAGCTGACCCTGAAGTTCATCTGCACCACC
GGCAAGCTGCCCGTGCCCTGGCCCACCCTCGTGACCACCCTGACCTACGGCGTGCAGTGCTTCAGCCGCT
ACCCCGACCACATGAAGCAGCACGACTTCTTCAAGTCCGCCATGCCCGAAGGCTACGTCCAGGAGCGCAC
CATCTTCTTCAAGGACGACGGCAACTACAAGACCCGCGCCGAGGTGAAGTTCGAGGGCGACACCCTGGTG
AACCGCATCGAGCTGAAGGGCATCGACTTCAAGGAGGACGGCAACATCCTGGGGCACAAGCTGGAGTACA
ACTACAACAGCCACAACGTCTATATCATGGCCGACAAGCAGAAGAACGGCATCAAGGTGAACTTCAAGAT
CCGCCACAACATCGAGGACGGCAGCGTGCAGCTCGCCGACCACTACCAGCAGAACACCCCCATCGGCGAC
GGCCCCGTGCTGCTGCCCGACAACCACTACCTGAGCACCCAGTCCGCCCTGAGCAAAGACCCCAACGAGA
AGCGCGATCACATGGTCCTTAAGGAGTTCGTGACCGCCGCCGGGATCACTCTCGGCATGGACGAGCTGTA
CAAGTAATGATCTAGAGTCGAGTTAATTAAGAATTCCGCCCCCCCCCCTCTCCCTCCCCCCCCCTAACGT
TACTGGCCGAAGCCGCTTGGAATAAGGCCGGTGTGCGTTTGTCTATATGTTATTTTCCACCATATTGCCG
TCTTTTGGCAATGTGAGGGCCCGGAAACCTGGCCCTGTCTTCTTGACGAGCATTCCTAGGGGTCTTTCCC
CTCTCGCCAAAGGAATGCAGGGTCTGTTGAATGTCGTGAAGGAAGCAGTTCCTCTGGAAGCTTCTTGAAG
ACAAACAACGTCTGTAGCGACCCTTTGCAGGCAGCGGAACCCCCCACCTGGCGACAGGTGCCTCTGCGGC
CAAAAGCCACGTGTATAAGATACACCTGCAAAGGCGGCACAACCCCAGTGCCACGTTGTGAGTTGGATAG
TTGTGGAAAGAGTCAAATGGCTCTCCTCAAGCGTATTCAACAAGGGGCTGAAGGATGCCCAGAAGGTACC
CCATTGTATGGGATCTGATCTGGGGCCTCGGTGCACATGCTTTACATGTGTTTAGTCGAGGTTAAAAAAA
CGTCTAGGCCCCCCGAACCACGGGGACGTGGTTTTCCTTTGAAAAACACGATGATAATATGGCCACAACC
TGTTACATTGCACAAGATAAAAATATATCATCACGAACAGTAAAACTGTCTGCTTACATAAACAGTAATA
CAAGGGGTGTTATGGGATCGGCCATTGAACAAGATGGATTGCACGCAGGTTCTCCGGCCGCTTGGGTGGA
GAGGCTATTCGGCTATGACTGGGCACAACAGACAATCGGCTGCTCTGATGCCGCCGTGTTCCGGCTGTCA
GCGCAGGGGCGCCCGGTTCTTTTTGTCAAGACCGACCTGTCCGGTGCCCTGAATGAACTGCAGGACGAGG
CAGCGCGGCTATCGTGGCTGGCCACGACGGGCGTTCCTTGCGCAGCTGTGCTCGACGTTGTCACTGAAGC
GGGAAGGGACTGGCTGCTATTGGGCGAAGTGCCGGGGCAGGATCTCCTGTCATCTCACCTTGCTCCTGCC
GAGAAAGTATCCATCATGGCTGATGCAATGCGGCGGCTGCATACGCTTGATCCGGCTACCTGCCCATTCG
ACCACCAAGCGAAACATCGCATCGAGCGAGCACGTACTCGGATGGAAGCCGGTCTTGTCGATCAGGATGA
TCTGGACGAAGAGCATCAGGGGCTCGCGCCAGCCGAACTGTTCGCCAGGCTCAAGGCGCGCATGCCCGAC
GGCGAGGATCTCGTCGTGACCCATGGCGATGCCTGCTTGCCGAATATCATGGTGGAAAATGGCCGCTTTT
CTGGATTCATCGACTGTGGCCGGCTGGGTGTGGCGGACCGCTATCAGGACATAGCGTTGGCTACCCGTGA
TATTGCTGAAGAGCTTGGCGGCGAATGGGCTGACCGCTTCCTCGTGCTTTACGGTATCGCCGCTCCCGAT
TCGCAGCGCATCGCCTTCTATCGCCTTCTTGACGAGTTCTTCTGATGGCGTTCACACAAACTGGTCAGCG
TTTCCCTGGAGAGGAAGAGGCAAGGTTTGTGTATTTGGGGGATAAGGAAAGGAAGTGGGCGTTTGAGGAA
AACAAAGTTCTGCCTTAGGTAAAAAGCAGAGGTAGGGGCACAGAGGGCTGTGGGGAGGAGGCAGGAATCT
GAAAAGGTGCCTGGGGGTTGACCCCATTTTCTGAAGCTCCAGCACACAGGGCCCCGTGTTCACGTCCCAT
CCTTCACTGAAAACCATTCACCTAACTGGCTTTTCCTTCATGATTGTTCTCTCCCTTGTAGCTCTCTGCT
TTTTGGCCTGTATCTCTCCTACTCCTCTGAGATGGGGTCCCCTACATTCCAGTGCCTATTAAAGGAGCCT
GCACCCACTCTGGACCCCCCAGAATAGAGGGGATACCTCAGGCCTGTCCCTCGGCTGGTGGGGGGGGCGG
AGCTCATCCCAGGATTCTTTTCTTTTTTTTGAGATGGAGTCATGCTCTGTCGCCCAGGCTGGAGTGCAGT
GGCGTGATCTCGGCTCACTGCAACCTCTGCCTCCTGGGTTCAAGCCATTCTCTGCCTCAGCCTTCCCATT
AGCTGGGATTACAGGCATGCGCCACCAGGCCCAGCTAATTTTTGTGCTGTTAGTAGAGACGGGGTTCCAC
CATCTTGGCCAGGCTGGTCTTGAATTCCTGACCTCGTGATCCACCCGCCTCGGCGTCTCAAAGTGCTGGG
ATTACAAGCGTGAGCCACCGACCCCTGCCGAGGATTCTGCCTTTTACCAATGCAGGTGAAACATCTGGCA
AGGAGACACCTGGAGTGTAGGTGTTCCTTGGTCTTGAAGACCTAGAGGTGGCCATAGAGAGGACAGTGGC
CTCAGGTGGGGAACTCCCCCCCCACTCTCATTCTGCAAGTGCACAAACTATCAAACATAGCGGACTCTGG
AACTGGGCCAACTCTTCACTGTATGCATTAGTGATTGCAGTGTTTTTTTCTTCTTCAGATATTTGCATGT
TCCCTGGATTTTGTATTTTTTGATAAAGATATATTCTTGGGCCACAGTAGCTG
Features (pLannotate 1.2.2; 19 found; start..end, strand, type, name):
      1..21      +  misc_feature   MCS (fragment): pUC18/19 multiple cloning site
     58..74      -  protein_bind   lac operator: The lac repressor binds to the lac operator to inhibit transcription in E. coli. This inhibition can be relieved by adding lactose or isopropyl-β-D-thiogalactopyranoside (IPTG). lac repressor encoded by lacI
     82..112     -  promoter       lac promoter: promoter for the E. coli lac operon
    127..148     -  protein_bind   CAP binding site: CAP binding activates transcription in the presence of cAMP. E. coli catabolite activator protein
    161..253     -  CDS            lacI (fragment): lac repressor; lacI; The lac repressor binds to the lac operator to inhibit transcription in E. coli. This inhibition can be relieved by adding lactose or isopropyl-β-D-thiogalactopyranoside (IPTG).
    436..1024    -  rep_origin     ori: high-copy-number ColE1/pMB1/pBR322/pUC origin of replication
   1195..2055    -  CDS            AmpR: β-lactamase; bla; confers resistance to ampicillin, carbenicillin, and related antibiotics
   2056..2160    -  promoter       AmpR promoter: bla
   2255..2290    +  CDS            rop (fragment): Rop protein, which maintains plasmids at low copy number; rop
   2392..2491    +  misc_feature   bom (fragment): basis of mobility region from pBR322
   2497..2654    -  CDS            lacZα (fragment): LacZα fragment of β-galactosidase; lacZ fragment
   2971..3855    +  CDS            ZNF785 (fragment): ZN785_HUMAN - Experimental evidence at protein level: Swiss-Prot protein existence level 1. May be involved in transcriptional regulation. From Homo sapiens (Human).
   3879..3899    +  CDS            capTEV™ (fragment): composite tag for in vivo biotinylation, TEV protease cleavage, and 6xHis tagging
   3913..3957    +  CDS            S-Tag: affinity and epitope tag derived from pancreatic ribonuclease A
   4048..4767    +  CDS            EGFP: the original enhanced GFP (Yang et al., 1996) mammalian codon-optimized
   4805..5390    +  misc_feature   IRES2: internal ribosome entry site (IRES) of the encephalomyocarditis virus (EMCV)
   5472..6275    +  CDS            NeoR/KanR: aminoglycoside phosphotransferase from Tn5; aph(3')-II (or nptII); confers resistance to neomycin, kanamycin, and G418 (Geneticin®)
   6758..6841    +  CDS            MYL10 (fragment): MYL10_HUMAN - Also known as MYLC2PL, PLRLC. Experimental evidence at protein level: Swiss-Prot protein existence level 1. From Homo sapiens (Human).
   6844..6966    +  CDS            C9orf85 (fragment): CI085_HUMAN - Experimental evidence at protein level: Swiss-Prot protein existence level 1. From Homo sapiens (Human).
