>Addgene plasmid #112317 | pZNF785-donor | addgene full sequence | sequence record 228521 | Addgene NGS Result
GACCTGCAGGCATGCAAGCTTGGCGTAATCATGGTCATAGCTGTTTCCTGTGTGAAATTGTTATCCGCTC
ACAATTCCACACAACATACGAGCCGGAAGCATAAAGTGTAAAGCCTGGGGTGCCTAATGAGTGAGCTAAC
TCACATTAATTGCGTTGCGCTCACTGCCCGCTTTCCAGTCGGGAAACCTGTCGTGCCAGCTGCATTAATG
AATCGGCCAACGCGCGGGGAGAGGCGGTTTGCGTATTGGGCGCTCTTCCGCTTCCTCGCTCACTGACTCG
CTGCGCTCGGTCGTTCGGCTGCGGCGAGCGGTATCAGCTCACTCAAAGGCGGTAATACGGTTATCCACAG
AATCAGGGGATAACGCAGGAAAGAACATGTGAGCAAAAGGCCAGCAAAAGGCCAGGAACCGTAAAAAGGC
CGCGTTGCTGGCGTTTTTCCATAGGCTCCGCCCCCCTGACGAGCATCACAAAAATCGACGCTCAAGTCAG
AGGTGGCGAAACCCGACAGGACTATAAAGATACCAGGCGTTTCCCCCTGGAAGCTCCCTCGTGCGCTCTC
CTGTTCCGACCCTGCCGCTTACCGGATACCTGTCCGCCTTTCTCCCTTCGGGAAGCGTGGCGCTTTCTCA
TAGCTCACGCTGTAGGTATCTCAGTTCGGTGTAGGTCGTTCGCTCCAAGCTGGGCTGTGTGCACGAACCC
CCCGTTCAGCCCGACCGCTGCGCCTTATCCGGTAACTATCGTCTTGAGTCCAACCCGGTAAGACACGACT
TATCGCCACTGGCAGCAGCCACTGGTAACAGGATTAGCAGAGCGAGGTATGTAGGCGGTGCTACAGAGTT
CTTGAAGTGGTGGCCTAACTACGGCTACACTAGAAGAACAGTATTTGGTATCTGCGCTCTGCTGAAGCCA
GTTACCTTCGGAAAAAGAGTTGGTAGCTCTTGATCCGGCAAACAAACCACCGCTGGTAGCGGTGGTTTTT
TTGTTTGCAAGCAGCAGATTACGCGCAGAAAAAAAGGATCTCAAGAAGATCCTTTGATCTTTTCTACGGG
GTCTGACGCTCAGTGGAACGAAAACTCACGTTAAGGGATTTTGGTCATGAGATTATCAAAAAGGATCTTC
ACCTAGATCCTTTTAAATTAAAAATGAAGTTTTAAATCAATCTAAAGTATATATGAGTAAACTTGGTCTG
ACAGTTACCAATGCTTAATCAGTGAGGCACCTATCTCAGCGATCTGTCTATTTCGTTCATCCATAGTTGC
CTGACTCCCCGTCGTGTAGATAACTACGATACGGGAGGGCTTACCATCTGGCCCCAGTGCTGCAATGATA
CCGCGAGACCCACGCTCACCGGCTCCAGATTTATCAGCAATAAACCAGCCAGCCGGAAGGGCCGAGCGCA
GAAGTGGTCCTGCAACTTTATCCGCCTCCATCCAGTCTATTAATTGTTGCCGGGAAGCTAGAGTAAGTAG
TTCGCCAGTTAATAGTTTGCGCAACGTTGTTGCCATTGCTACAGGCATCGTGGTGTCACGCTCGTCGTTT
GGTATGGCTTCATTCAGCTCCGGTTCCCAACGATCAAGGCGAGTTACATGATCCCCCATGTTGTGCAAAA
AAGCGGTTAGCTCCTTCGGTCCTCCGATCGTTGTCAGAAGTAAGTTGGCCGCAGTGTTATCACTCATGGT
TATGGCAGCACTGCATAATTCTCTTACTGTCATGCCATCCGTAAGATGCTTTTCTGTGACTGGTGAGTAC
TCAACCAAGTCATTCTGAGAATAGTGTATGCGGCGACCGAGTTGCTCTTGCCCGGCGTCAATACGGGATA
ATACCGCGCCACATAGCAGAACTTTAAAAGTGCTCATCATTGGAAAACGTTCTTCGGGGCGAAAACTCTC
AAGGATCTTACCGCTGTTGAGATCCAGTTCGATGTAACCCACTCGTGCACCCAACTGATCTTCAGCATCT
TTTACTTTCACCAGCGTTTCTGGGTGAGCAAAAACAGGAAGGCAAAATGCCGCAAAAAAGGGAATAAGGG
CGACACGGAAATGTTGAATACTCATACTCTTCCTTTTTCAATATTATTGAAGCATTTATCAGGGTTATTG
TCTCATGAGCGGATACATATTTGAATGTATTTAGAAAAATAAACAAATAGGGGTTCCGCGCACATTTCCC
CGAAAAGTGCCACCTGACGTCTAAGAAACCATTATTATCATGACATTAACCTATAAAAATAGGCGTATCA
CGAGGCCCTTTCGTCTCGCGCGTTTCGGTGATGACGGTGAAAACCTCTGACACATGCAGCTCCCGGAGAC
GGTCACAGCTTGTCTGTAAGCGGATGCCGGGAGCAGACAAGCCCGTCAGGGCGCGTCAGCGGGTGTTGGC
GGGTGTCGGGGCTGGCTTAACTATGCGGCATCAGAGCAGATTGTACTGAGAGTGCACCATATGCGGTGTG
AAATACCGCACAGATGCGTAAGGAGAAAATACCGCATCAGGCGCCATTCGCCATTCAGGCTGCGCAACTG
TTGGGAAGGGCGATCGGTGCGGGCCTCTTCGCTATTACGCCAGCTGGCGAAAGGGGGATGTGCTGCAAGG
CGATTAAGTTGGGTAACGCCAGGGTTTTCCCAGTCACGACGTTGTAAAACGACGGCCAGTGAATTCGAGC
TCGGTACCCAAGTGCTTGGATAACAGGTGTGAGCCATGGCACCCGGCCCGACTCCTCTTTCATTATCTCC
AGTGCTCAGGGCCTTCTTGTGTTAACCTGCAGACCATGGCATTTGCTTTTACTCCAGGCTGGCTTTCAGG
GCTTCATGAGGCCCCTATCATTAAGCCGTGCTCCCTGGGCGCCATATTCTGAACCATTCCTGCTGCCTTC
CAAGGCAGGACATGGTCCCGGAATATGCTGGTTTTGACTTTATCATCTTTCCTGTCTCAGGATCCAGGGA
TGAGTTTCTGATTTTATCATCTTCCCTGTTTCAGGATCCAGGGATGGGAATGAGGAGAAGGAAAGGCTGA
AGAAGTGTCCAAAACAAAAAGAGGTGGCGCATGAAGTGGCTGTCAAGGAGTGGTGGCCCAGCGTCGCCTG
CCCAGAGTTCTGCAACCCTAGGCAGAGCCCCATGAATCCCTGGCTCAAGGACACTCTGACCCGAAGACTG
CCCCACTCTTGCCCAGACTGTGGCCGCAACTTCAGCTACCCTTCCCTCCTGGCCAGCCACCAGCGGGTCC
ACTCCGGGGAGCGGCCCTTCTCCTGCGGCCAGTGTCAGGCGCGTTTCTCCCAGCGCAGGTACCTGCTCCA
GCATCAGTTCATCCACACCGGCGAGAAGCCCTACCCCTGCCCCGACTGCGGGCGCCGCTTCCGCCAGAGG
GGTTCCCTGGCTATCCACAGGCGGGCTCACACCGGGGAGAAGCCTTACGCGTGCTCAGACTGCAAGAGTC
GCTTCACTTACCCCTACCTGCTGGCCATCCACCAGCGCAAGCACACGGGCGAGAAGCCCTACAGCTGCCC
CGATTGCAGCCTCCGTTTCGCCTACACCTCCCTGCTGGCCATCCACAGGCGCATACACACCGGCGAGAAG
CCCTACCCCTGTCCTGACTGCGGCCGCCGCTTCACCTATTCTTCCCTCCTCCTCAGTCACCGGCGCATTC
ACTCCGACAGCCGGCCCTTCCCCTGCGTGGAGTGTGGGAAAGGCTTCAAGCGCAAGACCGCCCTGGAAGC
CCATCGGTGGATCCACCGCTCCTGCAGCGAGAGGCGCGCGTGGCAGCAGGCCGTGGTGGGGCGTTCAGAG
CCCATCCCTGTTTTGGGAGGCAAGGATCCCCCAGTTCACTTCCGGCACTTTCCAGATATATTTCAAGAGT
GTGGGGGGATTCCAACTACTGCAAGCGAGAATCTTTATTTTCAGGGCGCCGCCAAATTCAAAGAAACCGC
TGCTGCTAAATTCGAACGCCAGCACATGGACAGCGGAGGTGGAGGTTCGAGCGGTCCCTCGGGTTCGTCG
AGCCTGGAAGTTCTGTTCCAGGGGCCCCTGTCGTCGAGCGGTCCCTCGGGTTCGATGGTGAGCAAAGGCG
AGGAGCTGTTCACCGGGGTGGTGCCCATCCTGGTCGAGCTGGACGGCGACGTAAACGGCCACAAGTTCAG
CGTGTCCGGCGAGGGCGAGGGCGATGCCACCTACGGCAAGCTGACCCTGAAGTTCATCTGCACCACCGGC
AAGCTGCCCGTGCCCTGGCCCACCCTCGTGACCACCCTGACCTACGGCGTGCAGTGCTTCAGCCGCTACC
CCGACCACATGAAGCAGCACGACTTCTTCAAGTCCGCCATGCCCGAAGGCTACGTCCAGGAGCGCACCAT
CTTCTTCAAGGACGACGGCAACTACAAGACCCGCGCCGAGGTGAAGTTCGAGGGCGACACCCTGGTGAAC
CGCATCGAGCTGAAGGGCATCGACTTCAAGGAGGACGGCAACATCCTGGGGCACAAGCTGGAGTACAACT
ACAACAGCCACAACGTCTATATCATGGCCGACAAGCAGAAGAACGGCATCAAGGTGAACTTCAAGATCCG
CCACAACATCGAGGACGGCAGCGTGCAGCTCGCCGACCACTACCAGCAGAACACCCCCATCGGCGACGGC
CCCGTGCTGCTGCCCGACAACCACTACCTGAGCACCCAGTCCGCCCTGAGCAAAGACCCCAACGAGAAGC
GCGATCACATGGTCCTTAAGGAGTTCGTGACCGCCGCCGGGATCACTCTCGGCATGGACGAGCTGTACAA
GTAATGATCTAGAGTCGAGTTAATTAAGAATTCCGCCCCCCCCCCTCTCCCTCCCCCCCCCTAACGTTAC
TGGCCGAAGCCGCTTGGAATAAGGCCGGTGTGCGTTTGTCTATATGTTATTTTCCACCATATTGCCGTCT
TTTGGCAATGTGAGGGCCCGGAAACCTGGCCCTGTCTTCTTGACGAGCATTCCTAGGGGTCTTTCCCCTC
TCGCCAAAGGAATGCAGGGTCTGTTGAATGTCGTGAAGGAAGCAGTTCCTCTGGAAGCTTCTTGAAGACA
AACAACGTCTGTAGCGACCCTTTGCAGGCAGCGGAACCCCCCACCTGGCGACAGGTGCCTCTGCGGCCAA
AAGCCACGTGTATAAGATACACCTGCAAAGGCGGCACAACCCCAGTGCCACGTTGTGAGTTGGATAGTTG
TGGAAAGAGTCAAATGGCTCTCCTCAAGCGTATTCAACAAGGGGCTGAAGGATGCCCAGAAGGTACCCCA
TTGTATGGGATCTGATCTGGGGCCTCGGTGCACATGCTTTACATGTGTTTAGTCGAGGTTAAAAAAACGT
CTAGGCCCCCCGAACCACGGGGACGTGGTTTTCCTTTGAAAAACACGATGATAATATGGCCACAACCTGT
TACATTGCACAAGATAAAAATATATCATCACGAACAGTAAAACTGTCTGCTTACATAAACAGTAATACAA
GGGGTGTTATGGGATCGGCCATTGAACAAGATGGATTGCACGCAGGTTCTCCGGCCGCTTGGGTGGAGAG
GCTATTCGGCTATGACTGGGCACAACAGACAATCGGCTGCTCTGATGCCGCCGTGTTCCGGCTGTCAGCG
CAGGGGCGCCCGGTTCTTTTTGTCAAGACCGACCTGTCCGGTGCCCTGAATGAACTGCAGGACGAGGCAG
CGCGGCTATCGTGGCTGGCCACGACGGGCGTTCCTTGCGCAGCTGTGCTCGACGTTGTCACTGAAGCGGG
AAGGGACTGGCTGCTATTGGGCGAAGTGCCGGGGCAGGATCTCCTGTCATCTCACCTTGCTCCTGCCGAG
AAAGTATCCATCATGGCTGATGCAATGCGGCGGCTGCATACGCTTGATCCGGCTACCTGCCCATTCGACC
ACCAAGCGAAACATCGCATCGAGCGAGCACGTACTCGGATGGAAGCCGGTCTTGTCGATCAGGATGATCT
GGACGAAGAGCATCAGGGGCTCGCGCCAGCCGAACTGTTCGCCAGGCTCAAGGCGCGCATGCCCGACGGC
GAGGATCTCGTCGTGACCCATGGCGATGCCTGCTTGCCGAATATCATGGTGGAAAATGGCCGCTTTTCTG
GATTCATCGACTGTGGCCGGCTGGGTGTGGCGGACCGCTATCAGGACATAGCGTTGGCTACCCGTGATAT
TGCTGAAGAGCTTGGCGGCGAATGGGCTGACCGCTTCCTCGTGCTTTACGGTATCGCCGCTCCCGATTCG
CAGCGCATCGCCTTCTATCGCCTTCTTGACGAGTTCTTCTGAGTCTGGCGTTCACACAAACTGGTCAGCG
TTTCCCTGGAGAGGAAGAGGCAAGGTTTGTGTATTTGGGGGATAAGGAAAGGAAGTGGGCGTTTGAGGAA
AACAAAGTTCTGCCTTAGGTAAAAAGCAGAGGTAGGGGCACAGAGGGCTGTGGGGAGGAGGCAGGAATCT
GAAAAGGTGCCTGGGGGTTGACCCCATTTTCTGAAGCTCCAGCACACAGGGCCCCGTGTTCACGTCCCAT
CCTTCACTGAAAACCATTCACCTAACTGGCTTTTCCTTCATGATTGTTCTCTCCCTTGTAGCTCTCTGCT
TTTTGGCCTGTATCTCTCCTACTCCTCTGAGATGGGGTCCCCTACATTCCAGTGCCTATTAAAGGAGCCT
GCACCCACTCTGGACCCCCCAGAATAGAGGGGATACCTCAGGCCTGTCCCTCGGCTGGTGGGGGGGGCGG
AGCTCATCCCAGGATTCTTTTCTTTTTTTTGAGATGGAGTCATGCTCTGTCGCCCAGGCTGGAGTGCAGT
GGCGTGATCTCGGCTCACTGCAACCTCTGCCTCCTGGGTTCAAGCCATTCTCTGCCTCAGCCTTCCCATT
AGCTGGGATTACAGGCATGCGCCACCAGGCCCAGCTAATTTTTGTGCTGTTAGTAGAGACGGGGTTCCAC
CATCTTGGCCAGGCTGGTCTTGAATTCCTGACCTCGTGATCCACCCGCCTCGGCGTCTCAAAGTGCTGGG
ATTACAAGCGTGAGCCACCGACCCCTGCCGAGGATTCTGCCTTTTACCAATGCAGGTGAAACATCTGGCA
AGGAGACACCTGGAGTGTAGGTGTTCCTTGGTCTTGAAGACCTAGAGGTGGCCATAGAGAGGACAGTGGC
CTCAGGTGGGGAACTCCCCCCCCACTCTCATTCTGCAAGTGCACAAACTATCAAACATAGCGGACTCTGG
AACTGGGCCAACTCTTCACTGTATGCATTAGTGATTGCAGTGTTTTTTTCTTCTTCAGATATTTGCATGT
TCCCTGGATTTTGTATTTTTTGATAAAGATATATTCTTGGGCCACAGTAGCTG
Features (pLannotate 1.2.2; 19 found; start..end, strand, type, name):
      1..21      +  misc_feature   MCS (fragment): pUC18/19 multiple cloning site
     58..74      -  protein_bind   lac operator: The lac repressor binds to the lac operator to inhibit transcription in E. coli. This inhibition can be relieved by adding lactose or isopropyl-β-D-thiogalactopyranoside (IPTG). lac repressor encoded by lacI
     82..112     -  promoter       lac promoter: promoter for the E. coli lac operon
    127..148     -  protein_bind   CAP binding site: CAP binding activates transcription in the presence of cAMP. E. coli catabolite activator protein
    161..253     -  CDS            lacI (fragment): lac repressor; lacI; The lac repressor binds to the lac operator to inhibit transcription in E. coli. This inhibition can be relieved by adding lactose or isopropyl-β-D-thiogalactopyranoside (IPTG).
    436..1024    -  rep_origin     ori: high-copy-number ColE1/pMB1/pBR322/pUC origin of replication
   1195..2055    -  CDS            AmpR: β-lactamase; bla; confers resistance to ampicillin, carbenicillin, and related antibiotics
   2056..2160    -  promoter       AmpR promoter: bla
   2255..2290    +  CDS            rop (fragment): Rop protein, which maintains plasmids at low copy number; rop
   2392..2491    +  misc_feature   bom (fragment): basis of mobility region from pBR322
   2497..2654    -  CDS            lacZα (fragment): LacZα fragment of β-galactosidase; lacZ fragment
   2971..3855    +  CDS            ZNF785 (fragment): ZN785_HUMAN - Experimental evidence at protein level: Swiss-Prot protein existence level 1. May be involved in transcriptional regulation. From Homo sapiens (Human).
   3876..3896    +  CDS            capTEV™ (fragment): composite tag for in vivo biotinylation, TEV protease cleavage, and 6xHis tagging
   3910..3954    +  CDS            S-Tag: affinity and epitope tag derived from pancreatic ribonuclease A
   4045..4764    +  CDS            EGFP: the original enhanced GFP (Yang et al., 1996) mammalian codon-optimized
   4802..5387    +  misc_feature   IRES2: internal ribosome entry site (IRES) of the encephalomyocarditis virus (EMCV)
   5469..6272    +  CDS            NeoR/KanR: aminoglycoside phosphotransferase from Tn5; aph(3')-II (or nptII); confers resistance to neomycin, kanamycin, and G418 (Geneticin®)
   6758..6841    +  CDS            MYL10 (fragment): MYL10_HUMAN - Also known as MYLC2PL, PLRLC. Experimental evidence at protein level: Swiss-Prot protein existence level 1. From Homo sapiens (Human).
   6844..6966    +  CDS            C9orf85 (fragment): CI085_HUMAN - Experimental evidence at protein level: Swiss-Prot protein existence level 1. From Homo sapiens (Human).
