[The description below was written by a language model from this plasmid's Addgene catalogue record and pLannotate feature annotations shown in this document.]
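Description:
pZNF785-donor is a homology-directed repair template for CRISPR knock-in, built by Gibson assembly in the pUC19 backbone and intended to tag the endogenous human transcription factor ZNF785 with GFP. In E. coli it replicates from the high-copy ColE1/pUC origin and is selected with ampicillin through the bla gene. Remnants of the pUC lac promoter/operator, lacZα and multiple cloning site flank the insert and play no role in the tagging strategy.

The payload is an EGFP-IRES-Neo cassette placed between two ZNF785 homology arms, which the record says were cloned from K562 cells. The upstream arm includes an annotated stretch of ZNF785 coding sequence that runs up to the cassette, consistent with a C-terminal fusion. Between it and EGFP lie a short match to the TEV-cleavage/His composite tag and an S-tag, so the knock-in product appears to carry affinity and epitope handles as well as the fluorescent protein. Downstream, an EMCV IRES drives translation of the Tn5 aminoglycoside phosphotransferase from the same transcript. No mammalian promoter is annotated, so both EGFP and G418 resistance would presumably depend on correct integration at the transcribed ZNF785 locus, which allows edited cells to be selected. The short MYL10 and C9orf85 matches in the downstream region are probably incidental similarity hits within the genomic 3′ arm rather than designed elements.

The record lists several single-nucleotide differences from the hg38 reference in the arms, but does not say whether they are cell-line variants or deliberate changes. The depositor and repository-sequenced records agree apart from a three-nucleotide offset across the cassette. The donor is meant to be used with the companion guide RNA plasmid pZNF785.1.0-gDNA.
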