Addgene plasmid #112317: pZNF785-donor
Purpose: CRISPR donor plasmid to tag human transcription factor ZNF785 with GFP
Depositing lab: Kevin White. Depositing organization: University of Chicago.
Backbone
  Vector backbone: pUC19
  Vector type: CRISPR
Growth in bacteria
  Bacterial resistance: Ampicillin, 100 μg/mL
  Growth temperature: 37°C
  Growth strain: DH5alpha
  Copy number: High Copy
Gene/Insert
  Gene/Insert name: ZNF785 homology arms flanking EGFP-IRES-Neo cassette
  Species: H. sapiens (human)
  Mutation: hg38:16:30582292:A>T, hg38:16:30582302:A>T, hg38:16:30582303:G>A, hg38:16:30582381:C>T, hg38:16:30582400:C>T, hg38:16:30582419:C>T, hg38:16:30582761:G>A, rs766424549, hg38:16:30582834:G>A, hg38:16:30582857:G>A,
  Entrez Gene: ZNF785 (a.k.a. FLJ32130)
  Cloning method: Gibson Cloning
  Sequencing primers: 5′ M13pUC-fwd; 3′ M13pUC-rev
Terms and licenses: Academic/Nonprofit Terms; Industry Terms: Not Available to Industry
Depositor comments: Cloning source: K562. Use with plasmid pZNF785.1.0-gDNA.
How to cite: pZNF785-donor was a gift from Kevin White (Addgene plasmid # 112317 ; http://n2t.net/addgene:112317 ; RRID:Addgene_112317)
